Addgene plasmid #34851: NpuDnaEc-cGCaMP2
Depositing lab: Kevin Truong. Depositing organization: University of Toronto. Publication: Split-intein mediated re-assembly of genetically encoded Ca(2+) indicators. Wong SS, Kotera I, Mills E, Suzuki H, Truong K. Cell Calcium. 2011 Nov 29. 10.1016/j.ceca.2011.10.006 PubMed 22133610.
Backbone
  Vector backbone: pTriEx-3
  Backbone manufacturer: Novagen
  Backbone size w/o insert (bp): 5000
  Vector type: Mammalian Expression, Bacterial Expression
Growth in bacteria
  Bacterial resistance: Ampicillin, 100 μg/mL
  Growth temperature: 37°C
  Growth strain: DH5alpha
  Copy number: High Copy
Gene/Insert
  Gene/Insert name: NpuDnaEc-cGCaMP2
  Species: Nostoc punctiforme
  Insert size (bp): 1014
  Promoter: CMV, T7 lac
  Cloning method: Restriction Enzyme; 5′ cloning site BamHI (not destroyed); 3′ cloning site NheI (not destroyed)
  Sequencing primers: 5′ (TriEx UP) GTTATTGTGCTGTCTCATCA; 3′ T7 terminal
Terms and licenses: Academic/Nonprofit Terms; Industry Terms: Not Available to Industry
How to cite: NpuDnaEc-cGCaMP2 was a gift from Kevin Truong (Addgene plasmid # 34851 ; http://n2t.net/addgene:34851 ; RRID:Addgene_34851)
