[The description below was written by a language model from this plasmid's Addgene catalogue record.]
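Description:
NpuDnaEc-cGCaMP2 is a dual-host expression plasmid built on the Novagen pTriEx-3 backbone (about 5 kb without insert), recorded as suitable for both mammalian and bacterial expression. It is maintained in E. coli as a high-copy plasmid under ampicillin selection. The record lists CMV and T7 lac promoters. This fits the multi-host design of the pTriEx vectors, where a CMV-type promoter drives transcription in mammalian cells and an IPTG-regulatable T7 lac promoter allows expression in bacterial strains that supply T7 RNA polymerase. No feature table is provided, so other backbone elements, and any vector-encoded tags fused to the insert, cannot be confirmed from the record.

The roughly 1 kb insert, cloned between BamHI and NheI sites that both remain intact, fuses the C-terminal fragment of the naturally split DnaE intein from Nostoc punctiforme (NpuDnaE-C) to what the name indicates is the C-terminal portion of the genetically encoded calcium indicator GCaMP2. Split inteins associate when their two halves meet and carry out protein trans-splicing, which joins the flanking polypeptides with a peptide bond and excises the intein itself. This construct is therefore presumably one half of a pair, meant to be co-expressed with a complementary plasmid encoding the N-terminal GCaMP2 fragment fused to the N-terminal intein half. The record does not describe that partner. The associated work concerns split-intein mediated re-assembly of genetically encoded calcium indicators, in which a functional fluorescent calcium sensor would be reconstituted only where both halves are present. The exact split point within GCaMP2 is not stated.
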