>Addgene plasmid #34851 | NpuDnaEc-cGCaMP2 | depositor partial sequence | sequence record 42108 | NpuDnaEc-cGCaMP2
ATGATCAAAATAGCCACACGTAAATATTTAGGCAAACAAAATGTCTATGACATTGGAGTTGAGCGCGACC
ATAATTTTGCACTCAAAAATGGCTTCATAGCTTCTAATTGTTTCAATGGTACCGCTAGTATGGTGAGCAA
GGGCGAGGAGCTGTTCACCGGGGTGGTGCCCATCCTGGTCGAGCTGGACGGCGACGTAAACGGCCACAAG
TTCAGCGTGTCCGGCGAGGGTGAGGGCGATGCCACCTACGGCAAGCTGACCCTGAAGTTCATCTGCACCA
CCGGCAAGCTGCCCGTGCCCTGGCCCACCCTCGTGACCACCCTGACCTACGGCGTGCAGTGCTTCAGCCG
CTACCCCGACCACATGAAGCAGCACGACTTCTTCAAGTCCGCCATGCCCGAAGGCTACATCCAGGAGCGC
ACCATCTTCTTCAAGGACGACGGCAACTACAAGACCCGCGCCGAGGTGAAGTTCGAGGGCGACACCCTGG
TGAACCGCATCGAGCTGAAGGGCATCGACTTCAAGGAGGACGGCAACATCCTGGGGCACAAGCTGGAGTA
CAACACGCGT
[438 nt withheld, positions 571-1008]
AAGTGA
