>Addgene plasmid #34851 | NpuDnaEc-cGCaMP2 | addgene partial sequence | sequence record 46730 | pTriEXUP 5'-GGTTATTGTGCTGTCTCATCA-3'
CGGACGAAATTATACGACTCACTANTAGGGGAATTGTGAGCGGATAACAATTCCCCGGAGTTAATCCGGG
ACCTTTAATTCAACCCAACACAATATATTATAGTTAAATAAGAATTATTATCAAATCATTTGTATATTAA
TTAAAATACTATACTGTAAATTACATTTTATTTACAATCAAAGGAGATATACCATGGGCCTGACTAGTGG
ATCCCATATGATCAAAATAGCCACACGTAAATATTTAGGCAAACAAAATGTCTATGACATTGGAGTTGAG
CGCGACCATAATTTTGCACTCAAAAATGGCTTCATAGCTTCTAATTGTTTCAATGGTACCGCTAGCATGG
TGAGCAAGGGCGAGGAGCTGTTCACCGGGGTGGTGCCCATCCTGGTCGAGCTGGACGGCGACGTAAACGG
CCACAAGTTCAGCGTGTCCGGCGAGGGTGAGGGCGATGCCACCTACGGCAAGCTGACCCTGAAGTTCATC
TGCACCACCGGCAAGCTGCCCGTGCCCTGGCCCACCCTCGTGACCACCCTGACCTACGGCGTGCAGTGCT
TCAGCCGCTACCCCGACCACATGAAGCAGCACGACTTCTTCAAGTCCGCCATGCCCGAAGGCTACATCCA
GGAGCGCACCATCTTCTTCAAGGACGACGGCAACTACAAGACCCGCGCCGAGGTGAAGTTCGAGGGCGAC
ACCCTGGTGAACCGCATCGAGCTGAAGGGCATCGACTTCAAGGAGGACGGCAACATCCTGGGGCACAAGC
TGGAGTACAACACGCGT
[53 nt withheld, positions 788-840]
