>Addgene plasmid #34851 | NpuDnaEc-cGCaMP2 | addgene partial sequence | sequence record 47831 | T7 5'-TAATACGACTCACTATAGGG-3'
GTAATTCCGGAGTTATCCGGGACCTTTAATTCAACCCAACACAATATATTATAGTTAAATAAGACTTATT
ATCAAATCATTTGTATATTAATTAAAATACTATACTGTAAATTACATTTTATTTACAATCAAAGGAGATA
TACCATGGGCCTGACTAGTGGATCCCATATGATCAAAATAGCCACACGTAAATATTTAGGCAAACAAAAT
GTCTATGACATTGGAGTTGAGCGCGACCATAATTTTGCACTCAAAAATGGCTTCATAGCTTCTAATTGTT
TCAATGGTACCGCTAGCATGGTGAGCAAGGGCGAGGAGCTGTTCACCGGGGTGGTGCCCATCCTGGTCGA
GCTGGACGGCGACGTAAACGGCCACAAGTTCAGCGTGTCCGGCGAGGGTGAGGGCGATGCCACCTACGGC
AAGCTGACCCTGAAGTTCATCTGCACCACCGGCAAGCTGCCCGTGCCCTGGCCCACCCTCGTGACCACCC
TGACCTACGGCGTGCAGTGCTTCAGCCGCTACCCCGACCACATGAAGCAGCACGACTTCTTCAAGTCCGC
CATGCCCGAAGGCTACATCCAGGAGCGCACCATCTTCTTCAAGGACGACGGCAACTACAAGACCCGCGCC
GAGGTGAAGTTCGAGGGCGACACCCTGGTGAACCGCATCGAGCTGAAGGGCATCGACTTCAAGGAGGACG
GCAACATCCTGGGGCACAAGCTGGAGTACAACACGCGT
[137 nt withheld, positions 739-875]
GACCTGCAGGACATGATCAATGAAGTAGATGCCGACGGTAAT
